Addgene plasmid #134982: 3xFLAG-dCas9/pMSCVneo
Purpose: Expresses 3xFLAG-dCas9 in mammalian cells for enChIP analysis to purify specific genomic regions of interest.
Depositing lab: Hodaka Fujii. Depositing organization: Hirosaki University. Publication: MSCV-based retroviral plasmids expressing 3xFLAG-Sp-dCas9 for enChIP analysis. Yuno M, Nagata S, Fujita T, Fujii H. Biol Methods Protoc. 2021 Jul 9;6(1):bpab013. doi: 10.1093/biomethods/bpab013. eCollection 2021. PubMed 34409168.
Backbone
  Vector backbone: pMSCVneo
  Backbone manufacturer: Takara Bio
  Backbone size w/o insert (bp): 6624
  Total vector size (bp): 10836
  Vector type: Mammalian Expression, Retroviral, CRISPR
  Selectable markers: Neomycin (select with G418)
Growth in bacteria
  Bacterial resistance: Ampicillin, 100 μg/mL
  Growth temperature: 30°C
  Growth strain: NEB Stable
  Copy number: High Copy
Gene/Insert
  Gene/Insert name: 3xFLAG-dCas9
  Species: Synthetic; Streptococcus pyogenes
  Insert size (bp): 4212
  Mutation: human codon-optimized, D10A + H840A
  Promoter: LTR
  Tag / fusion protein: 3xFLAG tag (N terminal on insert); NLS (C terminal on insert)
  Cloning method: Restriction Enzyme; 5′ cloning site Xho I (destroyed during cloning); 3′ cloning site Bgl II (destroyed during cloning)
  Sequencing primers: 5′ CCCTTGAACCTCCTCGTTCGACC; 3′ GAGACGTGCTACTTCCATTTGTC
Terms and licenses: Academic/Nonprofit Terms; Industry Terms: Not Available to Industry
Depositor comments: Construction strategy of gRNA retroviral vectors 1. Cleave gBlock from a gRNA vector constructed using gRNA cloning vector (Addgene #41824) with appropriate restriction enzymes (eg. [Xho I + Hind III], EcoR I). 2. Insert the cleaved gBlock into pSIR-based self-inactivating retroviral vectors. Vectors & Sites of insertion pSIR-neo (Addgene #51128): eg. [Xho I + Hind III] pSIR-GFP (Addgene #51134): eg. [Xho I + Hind III], EcoR I pSIR-DsRed-Express2 (Addgene #51135): eg. [Xho I + Hind III], EcoR I pSIR-hCD2 (Addgene #51143): eg. EcoR I
How to cite: 3xFLAG-dCas9/pMSCVneo was a gift from Hodaka Fujii (Addgene plasmid # 134982 ; http://n2t.net/addgene:134982 ; RRID:Addgene_134982)
