[The description below was written by a language model from this plasmid's Addgene catalogue record and pLannotate feature annotations shown in this document.]
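Description:
3xFLAG-dCas9/pMSCVneo is a retroviral mammalian expression plasmid built on the pMSCVneo backbone, a murine stem cell virus (MSCV)-type vector. It is about 10.8 kb in total and carries a roughly 4.2 kb insert. In bacteria it is maintained through a high-copy ColE1/pUC-type origin and an ampicillin resistance gene. The proviral region is flanked by 5′ and 3′ long terminal repeats of murine embryonic stem cell virus origin. It also includes the Ψ packaging signal and a truncated, start-codon-less gag segment, which together allow the transcript to be packaged into retroviral particles when the viral proteins are supplied in trans.

The payload is a human codon-optimized Streptococcus pyogenes Cas9 carrying the D10A and H840A mutations, which abolish nuclease activity while preserving guide RNA-directed DNA binding (dCas9). It is fused to an N-terminal 3xFLAG epitope and, according to the catalogue record, a C-terminal nuclear localization signal. Expression is driven by the 5′ LTR. Downstream, a mouse PGK promoter drives a neomycin phosphotransferase gene, so transduced cells can be selected with G418. The feature table also lists short fragments such as a tight TRE promoter piece, lac elements, and TcR, rop and env remnants. These appear to be backbone or junction leftovers rather than functional parts.

The construct is intended for engineered DNA-binding molecule-mediated chromatin immunoprecipitation (enChIP). In this method, stably expressed 3xFLAG-dCas9 is targeted to a chosen locus by a guide RNA and the locus is then affinity-purified through the FLAG tag. No guide RNA cassette is present. The depositor notes that guides are supplied from separate self-inactivating retroviral vectors.
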