Features (pLannotate 1.2.2; 21 found; start..end, strand, type, name):
    579..920     +  misc_feature   MESV Ψ: packaging signal of murine embryonic stem cell virus
    987..1403    +  CDS            gag (truncated): truncated Moloney murine leukemia virus (MMLV) gag gene lacking the start codon
   1436..1454    +  promoter       tight TRE promoter (fragment): Tet-responsive promoter PTight, consisting of seven tet operator sequences followed by the minimal CMV promoter
   1465..1530    +  CDS            3xFLAG: three tandem FLAG® epitope tags, followed by an enterokinase cleavage site
   1534..5637    +  CDS            Cas9: Cas9 (Csn1) endonuclease from the Streptococcus pyogenes Type II CRISPR/Cas system generates RNA-guided double strand breaks in DNA
   5844..6343    +  promoter       PGK promoter: mouse phosphoglycerate kinase 1 promoter
   6357..7160    +  CDS            NeoR/KanR: aminoglycoside phosphotransferase from Tn5; aph(3')-II (or nptII); confers resistance to neomycin, kanamycin, and G418 (Geneticin®)
   7235..7749    +  LTR            3' LTR: 3' long terminal repeat from murine embryonic stem cell virus
   7909..7931    -  protein_bind   lac operator (fragment): The lac repressor binds to the lac operator to inhibit transcription in E. coli. This inhibition can be relieved by adding lactose or isopropyl-β-D-thiogalactopyranoside (IPTG). lac repressor encoded by lacI
   7935..7965    -  promoter       lac promoter: promoter for the E. coli lac operon
   7980..8001    -  protein_bind   CAP binding site: CAP binding activates transcription in the presence of cAMP. E. coli catabolite activator protein
   8014..8106    -  CDS            lacI (fragment): lac repressor; lacI; The lac repressor binds to the lac operator to inhibit transcription in E. coli. This inhibition can be relieved by adding lactose or isopropyl-β-D-thiogalactopyranoside (IPTG).
   8289..8877    -  rep_origin     ori: high-copy-number ColE1/pMB1/pBR322/pUC origin of replication
   9048..9908    -  CDS            AmpR: β-lactamase; bla; confers resistance to ampicillin, carbenicillin, and related antibiotics
   9909..10013   -  promoter       AmpR promoter: bla
  10108..10143   +  CDS            rop (fragment): Rop protein, which maintains plasmids at low copy number; rop
  10245..10344   +  misc_feature   bom (fragment): basis of mobility region from pBR322
  10350..10499   -  CDS            lacZα (fragment): LacZα fragment of β-galactosidase; lacZ fragment
  10499..10700   -  CDS            TcR (fragment): tetracycline efflux protein; tet; confers resistance to tetracycline
  10701..10799   +  CDS            env (fragment): murine leukemia virus gPr80 envelope polyprotein precursor; env; proteolytically cleaved into gp70SU and p15TM subunits
  10841..515     +  LTR            5' LTR (across the origin): 5' long terminal repeat from murine embryonic stem cell virus
>Addgene plasmid #134982 | 3xFLAG-dCas9/pMSCVneo | addgene full sequence | sequence record 430627 | Addgene NGS Result
TGAAAGACCCCACCTGTAGGTTTGGCAAGCTAGCTTAAGTAACGCCATTTTGCAAGGCATGGAAAATACA
TAACTGAGAATAGAGAAGTTCAGATCAAGGTTAGGAACAGAGAGACAGCAGAATATGGGCCAAACAGGAT
ATCTGTGGTAAGCAGTTCCTGCCCCGGCTCAGGGCCAAGAACAGATGGTCCCCAGATGCGGTCCCGCCCT
CAGCAGTTTCTAGAGAACCATCAGATGTTTCCAGGGTGCCCCAAGGACCTGAAATGACCCTGTGCCTTAT
TTGAACTAACCAATCAGTTCGCTTCTCGCTTCTGTTCGCGCGCTTCTGCTCCCCGAGCTCAATAAAAGAG
CCCACAACCCCTCACTCGGCGCGCCAGTCCTCCGATAGACTGCGTCGCCCGGGTACCCGTATTCCCAATA
AAGCCTCTTGCTGTTTGCATCCGAATCGTGGACTCGCTGATCCTTGGGAGGGTCTCCTCAGATTGATTGA
CTGCCCACCTCGGGGGTCTTTCATTTGGAGGTTCCACCGAGATTTGGAGACCCCTGCCCAGGGACCACCG
ACCCCCCCGCCGGGAGGTAAGCTGGCCAGCGGTCGTTTCGTGTCTGTCTCTGTCTTTGTGCGTGTTTGTG
CCGGCATCTAATGTTTGCGCCTGCGTCTGTACTAGTTAGCTAACTAGCTCTGTATCTGGCGGACCCGTGG
TGGAACTGACGAGTTCTGAACACCCGGCCGCAACCCTGGGAGACGTCCCAGGGACTTTGGGGGCCGTTTT
TGTGGCCCGACCTGAGGAAGGGAGTCGATGTGGAATCCGACCCCGTCAGGATATGTGGTTCTGGTAGGAG
ACGAGAACCTAAAACAGTTCCCGCCTCCGTCTGAATTTTTGCTTTCGGTTTGGAACCGAAGCCGCGCGTC
TTGTCTGCTGCAGCGCTGCAGCATCGTTCTGTGTTGTCTCTGTCTGACTGTGTTTCTGTATTTGTCTGAA
AATTAGGGCCAGACTGTTACCACTCCCTTAAGTTTGACCTTAGGTCACTGGAAAGATGTCGAGCGGATCG
CTCACAACCAGTCGGTAGATGTCAAGAAGAGACGTTGGGTTACCTTCTGCTCTGCAGAATGGCCAACCTT
TAACGTCGGATGGCCGCGAGACGGCACCTTTAACCGAGACCTCATCACCCAGGTTAAGATCAAGGTCTTT
TCACCTGGCCCGCATGGACACCCAGACCAGGTCCCCTACATCGTGACCTGGGAAGCCTTGGCTTTTGACC
CCCCTCCCTGGGTCAAGCCCTTTGTACACCCTAAGCCTCCGCCTCCTCTTCCTCCATCCGCCCCGTCTCT
CCCCCTTGAACCTCCTCGTTCGACCCCGCCTCGATCCTCCCTTTATCCAGCCCTCACTCCTTCTCTAGGC
GCCGGAATTCGTTAACCTCGAGAGATCTAAGGATCCGTTTAGTGAACCGTCAGAATTAACCATGGACTAC
AAAGACCATGACGGTGATTATAAAGATCATGACATCGATTACAAGGATGACGATGACAAGCTCATGGACA
AGAAGTACTCCATTGGGCTCGCTATCGGCACAAACAGCGTCGGCTGGGCCGTCATTACGGACGAGTACAA
GGTGCCGAGCAAAAAATTCAAAGTTCTGGGCAATACCGATCGCCACAGCATAAAGAAGAACCTCATTGGC
GCCCTCCTGTTCGACTCCGGGGAGACGGCCGAAGCCACGCGGCTCAAAAGAACAGCACGGCGCAGATATA
CCCGCAGAAAGAATCGGATCTGCTACCTGCAGGAGATCTTTAGTAATGAGATGGCTAAGGTGGATGACTC
TTTCTTCCATAGGCTGGAGGAGTCCTTTTTGGTGGAGGAGGATAAAAAGCACGAGCGCCACCCAATCTTT
GGCAATATCGTGGACGAGGTGGCGTACCATGAAAAGTACCCAACCATATATCATCTGAGGAAGAAGCTTG
TAGACAGTACTGATAAGGCTGACTTGCGGTTGATCTATCTCGCGCTGGCGCATATGATCAAATTTCGGGG
ACACTTCCTCATCGAGGGGGACCTGAACCCAGACAACAGCGATGTCGACAAACTCTTTATCCAACTGGTT
CAGACTTACAATCAGCTTTTCGAAGAGAACCCGATCAACGCATCCGGAGTTGACGCCAAAGCAATCCTGA
GCGCTAGGCTGTCCAAATCCCGGCGGCTCGAAAACCTCATCGCACAGCTCCCTGGGGAGAAGAAGAACGG
CCTGTTTGGTAATCTTATCGCCCTGTCACTCGGGCTGACCCCCAACTTTAAATCTAACTTCGACCTGGCC
GAAGATGCCAAGCTTCAACTGAGCAAAGACACCTACGATGATGATCTCGACAATCTGCTGGCCCAGATCG
GCGACCAGTACGCAGACCTTTTTTTGGCGGCAAAGAACCTGTCAGACGCCATTCTGCTGAGTGATATTCT
GCGAGTGAACACGGAGATCACCAAAGCTCCGCTGAGCGCTAGTATGATCAAGCGCTATGATGAGCACCAC
CAAGACTTGACTTTGCTGAAGGCCCTTGTCAGACAGCAACTGCCTGAGAAGTACAAGGAAATTTTCTTCG
ATCAGTCTAAAAATGGCTACGCCGGATACATTGACGGCGGAGCAAGCCAGGAGGAATTTTACAAATTTAT
TAAGCCCATCTTGGAAAAAATGGACGGCACCGAGGAGCTGCTGGTAAAGCTTAACAGAGAAGATCTGTTG
CGCAAACAGCGCACTTTCGACAATGGAAGCATCCCCCACCAGATTCACCTGGGCGAACTGCACGCTATCC
TCAGGCGGCAAGAGGATTTCTACCCCTTTTTGAAAGATAACAGGGAAAAGATTGAGAAAATCCTCACATT
TCGGATACCCTACTATGTAGGCCCCCTCGCCCGGGGAAATTCCAGATTCGCGTGGATGACTCGCAAATCA
GAAGAGACCATCACTCCCTGGAACTTCGAGGAAGTCGTGGATAAGGGGGCCTCTGCCCAGTCCTTCATCG
AAAGGATGACTAACTTTGATAAAAATCTGCCTAACGAAAAGGTGCTTCCTAAACACTCTCTGCTGTACGA
GTACTTCACAGTTTATAACGAGCTCACCAAGGTCAAATACGTCACAGAAGGGATGAGAAAGCCAGCATTC
CTGTCTGGAGAGCAGAAGAAAGCTATCGTGGACCTCCTCTTCAAGACGAACCGGAAAGTTACCGTGAAAC
AGCTCAAAGAAGACTATTTCAAAAAGATTGAATGTTTCGACTCTGTTGAAATCAGCGGAGTGGAGGATCG
CTTCAACGCATCCCTGGGAACGTATCACGATCTCCTGAAAATCATTAAAGACAAGGACTTCCTGGACAAT
GAGGAGAACGAGGACATTCTTGAGGACATTGTCCTCACCCTTACGTTGTTTGAAGATAGGGAGATGATTG
AAGAACGCTTGAAAACTTACGCTCATCTCTTCGACGACAAAGTCATGAAACAGCTCAAGAGGCGCCGATA
TACAGGATGGGGGCGGCTGTCAAGAAAACTGATCAATGGGATCCGAGACAAGCAGAGTGGAAAGACAATC
CTGGATTTTCTTAAGTCCGATGGATTTGCCAACAGGAACTTCATGCAGTTGATCCATGATGACTCTCTCA
CCTTTAAGGAGGACATCCAGAAAGCACAAGTTTCTGGCCAGGGGGACAGTCTTCACGAGCACATCGCTAA
TCTTGCAGGTAGCCCAGCTATCAAAAAGGGAATACTGCAGACCGTTAAGGTCGTGGATGAACTCGTCAAA
GTAATGGGAAGGCATAAGCCCGAGAATATCGTTATCGAGATGGCCCGAGAGAACCAAACTACCCAGAAGG
GACAGAAGAACAGTAGGGAAAGGATGAAGAGGATTGAAGAGGGTATAAAAGAACTGGGGTCCCAAATCCT
TAAGGAACACCCAGTTGAAAACACCCAGCTTCAGAATGAGAAGCTCTACCTGTACTACCTGCAGAACGGC
AGGGACATGTACGTGGATCAGGAACTGGACATCAATCGGCTCTCCGACTACGACGTGGATGCCATCGTGC
CCCAGTCTTTTCTCAAAGATGATTCTATTGATAATAAAGTGTTGACAAGATCCGATAAAAATAGAGGGAA
GAGTGATAACGTCCCCTCAGAAGAAGTTGTCAAGAAAATGAAAAATTATTGGCGGCAGCTGCTGAACGCC
AAACTGATCACACAACGGAAGTTCGATAATCTGACTAAGGCTGAACGAGGTGGCCTGTCTGAGTTGGATA
AAGCCGGCTTCATCAAAAGGCAGCTTGTTGAGACACGCCAGATCACCAAGCACGTGGCCCAAATTCTCGA
TTCACGCATGAACACCAAGTACGATGAAAATGACAAACTGATTCGAGAGGTGAAAGTTATTACTCTGAAG
TCTAAGCTGGTCTCAGATTTCAGAAAGGACTTTCAGTTTTATAAGGTGAGAGAGATCAACAATTACCACC
ATGCGCATGATGCCTACCTGAATGCAGTGGTAGGCACTGCACTTATCAAAAAATATCCCAAGCTTGAATC
TGAATTTGTTTACGGAGACTATAAAGTGTACGATGTTAGGAAAATGATCGCAAAGTCTGAGCAGGAAATA
GGCAAGGCCACCGCTAAGTACTTCTTTTACAGCAATATTATGAATTTTTTCAAGACCGAGATTACACTGG
CCAATGGAGAGATTCGGAAGCGACCACTTATCGAAACAAACGGAGAAACAGGAGAAATCGTGTGGGACAA
GGGTAGGGATTTCGCGACAGTCCGGAAGGTCCTGTCCATGCCGCAGGTGAACATCGTTAAAAAGACCGAA
GTACAGACCGGAGGCTTCTCCAAGGAAAGTATCCTCCCGAAAAGGAACAGCGACAAGCTGATCGCACGCA
AAAAAGATTGGGACCCCAAGAAATACGGCGGATTCGATTCTCCTACAGTCGCTTACAGTGTACTGGTTGT
GGCCAAAGTGGAGAAAGGGAAGTCTAAAAAACTCAAAAGCGTCAAGGAACTGCTGGGCATCACAATCATG
GAGCGATCAAGCTTCGAAAAAAACCCCATCGACTTTCTCGAGGCGAAAGGATATAAAGAGGTCAAAAAAG
ACCTCATCATTAAGCTTCCCAAGTACTCTCTCTTTGAGCTTGAAAACGGCCGGAAACGAATGCTCGCTAG
TGCGGGCGAGCTGCAGAAAGGTAACGAGCTGGCACTGCCCTCTAAATACGTTAATTTCTTGTATCTGGCC
AGCCACTATGAAAAGCTCAAAGGGTCTCCCGAAGATAATGAGCAGAAGCAGCTGTTCGTGGAACAACACA
AACACTACCTTGATGAGATCATCGAGCAAATAAGCGAATTCTCCAAAAGAGTGATCCTCGCCGACGCTAA
CCTCGATAAGGTGCTTTCTGCTTACAATAAGCACAGGGATAAGCCCATCAGGGAGCAGGCAGAAAACATT
ATCCACTTGTTTACTCTGACCAACTTGGGCGCGCCTGCAGCCTTCAAGTACTTCGACACCACCATAGACA
GAAAGCGGTACACCTCTACAAAGGAGGTCCTGGACGCCACACTGATTCATCAGTCAATTACGGGGCTCTA
TGAAACAAGAATCGACCTCTCTCAGCTCGGTGGAGACAGCAGGGCTGACCCCAAGAAGAAGAGGAAGGTG
TGAAAGGGTTCGATCCCTACCGGATCGAATTCCAGCTGAGCGCCGGTCGCTACCATTACCAGTTGGTCTG
GTGTCAAAAATAATAATAACCGGGCAGGCCATGTCTGCCCGTATTTCGCGTAAGGAAATCCATTATGTAC
TATTTAAACTCGAGCGGCCGATCTAATTCTACCGGGTAGGGGAGGCGCTTTTCCCAAGGCAGTCTGGAGC
ATGCGCTTTAGCAGCCCCGCTGGGCACTTGGCGCTACACAAGTGGCCTCTGGCCTCGCACACATTCCACA
TCCACCGGTAGGCGCCAACCGGCTCCGTTCTTTGGTGGCCCCTTCGCGCCACCTTCTACTCCTCCCCTAG
TCAGGAAGTTCCCCCCCGCCCCGCAGCTCGCGTCGTGCAGGACGTGACAAATGGAAGTAGCACGTCTCAC
TAGTCTCGTGCAGATGGACAGCACCGCTGAGCAATGGAAGCGGGTAGGCCTTTGGGGCAGCGGCCAATAG
CAGCTTTGCTCCTTCGCTTTCTGGGCTCAGAGGCTGGGAAGGGGTGGGTCCGGGGGCGGGCTCAGGGGCG
GGCTCAGGGGCGGGGCGGGCGCCCGAAGGTCCTCCGGAGGCCCGGCATTCTGCACGCTTCAAAAGCGCAC
GTCTGCCGCGCTGTTCTCCTCTTCCTCATCTCCGGGCCTTTCGACCTGCAGCCAATATGGGATCGGCCAT
TGAACAAGATGGATTGCACGCAGGTTCTCCGGCCGCTTGGGTGGAGAGGCTATTCGGCTATGACTGGGCA
CAACAGACAATCGGCTGCTCTGATGCCGCCGTGTTCCGGCTGTCAGCGCAGGGGCGCCCGGTTCTTTTTG
TCAAGACCGACCTGTCCGGTGCCCTGAATGAACTGCAGGACGAGGCAGCGCGGCTATCGTGGCTGGCCAC
GACGGGCGTTCCTTGCGCAGCTGTGCTCGACGTTGTCACTGAAGCGGGAAGGGACTGGCTGCTATTGGGC
GAAGTGCCGGGGCAGGATCTCCTGTCATCTCACCTTGCTCCTGCCGAGAAAGTATCCATCATGGCTGATG
CAATGCGGCGGCTGCATACGCTTGATCCGGCTACCTGCCCATTCGACCACCAAGCGAAACATCGCATCGA
GCGAGCACGTACTCGGATGGAAGCCGGTCTTGTCGATCAGGATGATCTGGACGAAGAGCATCAGGGGCTC
GCGCCAGCCGAACTGTTCGCCAGGCTCAAGGCGCGCATGCCCGACGGCGAGGATCTCGTCGTGACCCATG
GCGATGCCTGCTTGCCGAATATCATGGTGGAAAATGGCCGCTTTTCTGGATTCATCGACTGTGGCCGGCT
GGGTGTGGCGGACCGCTATCAGGACATAGCGTTGGCTACCCGTGATATTGCTGAAGAGCTTGGCGGCGAA
TGGGCTGACCGCTTCCTCGTGCTTTACGGTATCGCCGCTCCCGATTCGCAGCGCATCGCCTTCTATCGCC
TTCTTGACGAGTTCTTCTGAGGGGATCCGTCGACCTGCAGCCAAGCTTATCGATAAAATAAAAGATTTTA
TTTAGTCTCCAGAAAAAGGGGGGAATGAAAGACCCCACCTGTAGGTTTGGCAAGCTAGCTTAAGTAACGC
CATTTTGCAAGGCATGGAAAATACATAACTGAGAATAGAGAAGTTCAGATCAAGGTTAGGAACAGAGAGA
CAGCAGAATATGGGCCAAACAGGATATCTGTGGTAAGCAGTTCCTGCCCCGGCTCAGGGCCAAGAACAGA
TGGTCCCCAGATGCGGTCCCGCCCTCAGCAGTTTCTAGAGAACCATCAGATGTTTCCAGGGTGCCCCAAG
GACCTGAAATGACCCTGTGCCTTATTTGAACTAACCAATCAGTTCGCTTCTCGCTTCTGTTCGCGCGCTT
CTGCTCCCCGAGCTCAATAAAAGAGCCCACAACCCCTCACTCGGCGCGCCAGTCCTCCGATAGACTGCGT
CGCCCGGGTACCCGTGTATCCAATAAACCCTCTTGCAGTTGCATCCGACTTGTGGTCTCGCTGTTCCTTG
GGAGGGTCTCCTCTGAGTGATTGACTACCCGTCAGCGGGGGTCTTTCATGGGTAACAGTTTCTTGAAGTT
GGAGAACAACATTCTGAGGGTAGGAGTCGAATATTAAGTAATCCTGACTCAATTAGCCACTGTTTTGAAT
CCACATACTCCAATACTCCTGAAATAGTTCATTATGGACAGCGCAGAAAGAGCTGGGGAGAATTGTGAAA
TTGTTATCCGCTCACAATTCCACACAACATACGAGCCGGAAGCATAAAGTGTAAAGCCTGGGGTGCCTAA
TGAGTGAGCTAACTCACATTAATTGCGTTGCGCTCACTGCCCGCTTTCCAGTCGGGAAACCTGTCGTGCC
AGCTGCATTAATGAATCGGCCAACGCGCGGGGAGAGGCGGTTTGCGTATTGGGCGCTCTTCCGCTTCCTC
GCTCACTGACTCGCTGCGCTCGGTCGTTCGGCTGCGGCGAGCGGTATCAGCTCACTCAAAGGCGGTAATA
CGGTTATCCACAGAATCAGGGGATAACGCAGGAAAGAACATGTGAGCAAAAGGCCAGCAAAAGGCCAGGA
ACCGTAAAAAGGCCGCGTTGCTGGCGTTTTTCCATAGGCTCCGCCCCCCTGACGAGCATCACAAAAATCG
ACGCTCAAGTCAGAGGTGGCGAAACCCGACAGGACTATAAAGATACCAGGCGTTTCCCCCTGGAAGCTCC
CTCGTGCGCTCTCCTGTTCCGACCCTGCCGCTTACCGGATACCTGTCCGCCTTTCTCCCTTCGGGAAGCG
TGGCGCTTTCTCATAGCTCACGCTGTAGGTATCTCAGTTCGGTGTAGGTCGTTCGCTCCAAGCTGGGCTG
TGTGCACGAACCCCCCGTTCAGCCCGACCGCTGCGCCTTATCCGGTAACTATCGTCTTGAGTCCAACCCG
GTAAGACACGACTTATCGCCACTGGCAGCAGCCACTGGTAACAGGATTAGCAGAGCGAGGTATGTAGGCG
GTGCTACAGAGTTCTTGAAGTGGTGGCCTAACTACGGCTACACTAGAAGAACAGTATTTGGTATCTGCGC
TCTGCTGAAGCCAGTTACCTTCGGAAAAAGAGTTGGTAGCTCTTGATCCGGCAAACAAACCACCGCTGGT
AGCGGTGGTTTTTTTGTTTGCAAGCAGCAGATTACGCGCAGAAAAAAAGGATCTCAAGAAGATCCTTTGA
TCTTTTCTACGGGGTCTGACGCTCAGTGGAACGAAAACTCACGTTAAGGGATTTTGGTCATGAGATTATC
AAAAAGGATCTTCACCTAGATCCTTTTAAATTAAAAATGAAGTTTTAAATCAATCTAAAGTATATATGAG
TAAACTTGGTCTGACAGTTACCAATGCTTAATCAGTGAGGCACCTATCTCAGCGATCTGTCTATTTCGTT
CATCCATAGTTGCCTGACTCCCCGTCGTGTAGATAACTACGATACGGGAGGGCTTACCATCTGGCCCCAG
TGCTGCAATGATACCGCGAGACCCACGCTCACCGGCTCCAGATTTATCAGCAATAAACCAGCCAGCCGGA
AGGGCCGAGCGCAGAAGTGGTCCTGCAACTTTATCCGCCTCCATCCAGTCTATTAATTGTTGCCGGGAAG
CTAGAGTAAGTAGTTCGCCAGTTAATAGTTTGCGCAACGTTGTTGCCATTGCTACAGGCATCGTGGTGTC
ACGCTCGTCGTTTGGTATGGCTTCATTCAGCTCCGGTTCCCAACGATCAAGGCGAGTTACATGATCCCCC
ATGTTGTGCAAAAAAGCGGTTAGCTCCTTCGGTCCTCCGATCGTTGTCAGAAGTAAGTTGGCCGCAGTGT
TATCACTCATGGTTATGGCAGCACTGCATAATTCTCTTACTGTCATGCCATCCGTAAGATGCTTTTCTGT
GACTGGTGAGTACTCAACCAAGTCATTCTGAGAATAGTGTATGCGGCGACCGAGTTGCTCTTGCCCGGCG
TCAATACGGGATAATACCGCGCCACATAGCAGAACTTTAAAAGTGCTCATCATTGGAAAACGTTCTTCGG
GGCGAAAACTCTCAAGGATCTTACCGCTGTTGAGATCCAGTTCGATGTAACCCACTCGTGCACCCAACTG
ATCTTCAGCATCTTTTACTTTCACCAGCGTTTCTGGGTGAGCAAAAACAGGAAGGCAAAATGCCGCAAAA
AAGGGAATAAGGGCGACACGGAAATGTTGAATACTCATACTCTTCCTTTTTCAATATTATTGAAGCATTT
ATCAGGGTTATTGTCTCATGAGCGGATACATATTTGAATGTATTTAGAAAAATAAACAAATAGGGGTTCC
GCGCACATTTCCCCGAAAAGTGCCACCTGACGTCTAAGAAACCATTATTATCATGACATTAACCTATAAA
AATAGGCGTATCACGAGGCCCTTTCGTCTCGCGCGTTTCGGTGATGACGGTGAAAACCTCTGACACATGC
AGCTCCCGGAGACGGTCACAGCTTGTCTGTAAGCGGATGCCGGGAGCAGACAAGCCCGTCAGGGCGCGTC
AGCGGGTGTTGGCGGGTGTCGGGGCTGGCTTAACTATGCGGCATCAGAGCAGATTGTACTGAGAGTGCAC
CATATGCGGTGTGAAATACCGCACAGATGCGTAAGGAGAAAATACCGCATCAGGCGCCATTCGCCATTCA
GGCTGCGCAACTGTTGGGAAGGGCGATCGGTGCGGGCCTCTTCGCTATTACGCCAGCTGGCGAAAGGGGG
ATGTGCTGCAAGGCGATTAAGTTGGGTAACGCCAGGGTTTTCCCAGTCACGACGTTGTAAAACGACGGCG
CAAGGAATGGTGCATGCAAGGAGATGGCGCCCAACAGTCCCCCGGCCACGGGGCCTGCCACCATACCCAC
GCCGAAACAAGCGCTCATGAGCCCGAAGTGGCGAGCCCGATCTTCCCCATCGGTGATGTCGGCGATATAG
GCGCCAGCAACCGCACCTGTGGCGCCGGTGATGCCGGCCACGATGCGTCCGGCGTAGAGGCGATTAGTCC
AATTTGTTAAAGACAGGATATCAGTGGTCCAGGCTCTAGTTTTGACTCAACAATATCACCAGCTGAAGCC
TATAGAGTACGAGCCATAGATAAAATAAAAGATTTTATTTAGTCTCCAGAAAAAGGGGGGAA
